>Addgene plasmid #239358 | p5179 | addgene full sequence | sequence record 478763 | Addgene NGS Result
GGGCGAATTGGGCCCGACGTCGCATGCTTAATTAATGTGGCCGCAATTATTATGTAAATTGAGTGCAACT
AGTTATTTGATGCCAATGTCTTGTGCAGTCTTTTCTTATTCTTGTACTAGATGTAATAAAGGCCCAACTG
GGTCGGTATATGTAGGTCACCATGATGCGTTTTCGAGCATCCGCTCTGTTATTGTGCCAAACCGACGGCT
TCCGGCACCACCACTTGCCTGTGTAGCTTTAACATTGCACTGATGCTCACACTTTTCTTCATCATCTTGT
ACGCGTCCGGCAAACAGTTTTTCGCAATAGCTTGTAGGAAAGCAAGGAATAAGATCTAGAAACATCACGT
AAGAACTTCAAGCACCAGACAGAAATCACACAACTTTCAACACAAGAAATCGATTATCCTTAATAAAAGA
GTGCTACCAAGCTTCCGCAACAATGACCTACTTCCCGGAGGAGGTGGTGGAGCACATCTTCTCCTTCCTC
CCGGCTCAGCGTGACCGTAACACGGTGTCCCTCGTGTGCAAGGTCTGGTACGAGATTGAGCGCCTCAGCC
GCCGTGGAGTGTTCGTGGGTAACTGCTACGCTGTGCGTGCTGGACGTGTCGCCGCTCGTTTCCCCAACGT
GCGTGCTCTCACCGTGAAAGGTAAGCCCCACGGAGCTGACTTCAACCTCGTCCCCCCGGACTGGGGAGGC
TACGCCGGCCCGTGGATTGAGGCAGCTGCACGCGGCTGCCACGGTCTCGAGGAGCTCCGTATGAAACGCA
TGGTCGTCTCCGACGAGTCCCTCGAGCTCCTCGCCCGTAGCTTCCCGCGCTTCCGTGCCCTCGTGCTCAT
TTCCTGCGAGGGCTTCAGCACAGACGGACTCGCCGCTGTCGCAAGCCACTGCAAGCTCCTCCGTGAGCTC
GACCTCCAGGAGAACGAGGTGGAGGACCGTGGTCCGCGCTGGCTCAGCTGCTTCCCCGACAGCTGCACCA
GCCTCGTCTCCCTCAACTTCGCCTGCATCAAAGGAGAGGTCAACGCTGGTTCCCTCGAGCGCCTCGTGTC
CCGCAGCCCGAACCTCCGTTCCCTCCGTCTCAACCGTAGCGTGTCCGTCGACACCCTCGCAAAAATCCTC
CTCCGTACGCCCAACCTCGAGGACCTCGGCACAGGAAACCTCACCGACGACTTCCAGACGGAGTCCTATT
TCAAACTCACCAGCGCTCTCGAGAAGTGCAAAATGCTCCGTTCCCTCAGCGGCTTCTGGGACGCTTCCCC
GGTGTGCCTCTCCTTCATCTACCCCCTCTGCGCTCAGCTCACCGGCCTCAACCTCTCCTACGCTCCCACA
CTCGACGCATCCGACCTCACCAAGATGATCTCCCGTTGCGTGAAACTCCAGCGCCTCTGGGTGCTCGACT
GCATTAGCGACAAAGGCCTCCAGGTCGTGGCTAGCAGCTGCAAAGACCTCCAGGAGCTCCGTGTGTTCCC
CTCCGACTTCTATGTGGCCGGATATTCCGCCGTCACAGAGGAGGGTCTCGTGGCAGTCTCCCTCGGATGC
CCCAAGCTCAACTCCCTCCTCTACTTCTGCCACCAGATGACCAACGCCGCCCTCGTCACAGTCGCTAAGA
ACTGCCCCAACTTCACACGCTTCCGCCTCTGCATTCTCGAGCCGGGTAAGCCGGACGTCGTGACCTCCCA
GCCGCTCGACGAGGGTTTCGGCGCCATCGTGCGTGAGTGCAAGGGACTCCAGCGCCTCTCCATTTCCGGC
CTCCTCACCGACAAAGTGTTCATGTACATCGGAAAGTACGCCAAACAGCTCGAGATGCTCTCCATTGCAT
TCGCTGGAGACAGCGACAAGGGCATGATGCACGTGATGAACGGCTGCAAAAACCTCCGCAAGCTCGAGAT
CCGCGACAGCCCGTTCGGCGACGCAGCACTCCTCGGTAACTTCGCACGCTACGAGACAATGCGTAGCCTC
TGGATGTCCTCCTGCAACGTGACACTCAAGGGATGCCAGGTCCTCGCCTCCAAAATGCCCATGCTCAACG
TGGAGGTGATCAACGAGCGTGACGGCAGCAACGAGATGGAGGAGAACCACGGTGACCTCCCCAAAGTCGA
GAAGCTCTACGTGTACCGCACCACCGCAGGCGCACGCGACGACGCCCCGAACTTCGTGAAGATTCTCGGT
TCCGGATCTTCCGAGGTCCACACCAACCAGGACCCGCTCGACTAGTGTGGCCGCAATTATTATGTAAATT
GAGTGCAACTAGTTATTTGATGCCAATGTCTTGTGCAGTCTTTTCTTATTCTTGTACTAGATGTAATAAA
GGCCCAACTGGGTCGGTATATGTAGGTCACCATGATGCGTTTTCGAGCATCCGCTCTGTTATTGTGCCAA
ACCGACGGCTTCCGGCACCACCACTTGCCTGTGTAGCTTTAACATTGCACTGATGCTCACACTTTTCTTC
ATCATCTTGTACGCGTCCGGCAAACAGTTTTTCGCAATAGCTTGTAGGAAAGCAAGGAATAAGATCTAGA
AACATCACGTAAGAACTTCAAGCACCAGACAGAAATCACACAACTTTCAACACAAGAAATCGATTATCCT
TAATAAAAGAGTGCTACCGGATCCCCGCAACAATGGGCACAGAGGTGCACACCAATCAGGACCCTCTGGA
TGGAACCGGCACCGGCACAACACTGACAAGCGGACAGAGGGACCACCGCGACGTGGAAAATGAACTGAGC
AGCGCCGCCTTCAGCAGCCAGTCTTTTGGCGTGCCCGACATGAGCTTCAAGCCTGGCTGTAGCTCTGACG
TGGCCGTGACAGATGCCGGAATGCCTTCTCAAGGCCTGTGGAACAATCAGACCCAGCGGATGCGGACCTT
CACCAAGGTTCAGAAGAGAGGCAGCGTCGGCCGGTCCATCGACATCACCAGATACAGAGACTACGACGAG
CTGCGGCACGACCTGGCCTGCATGTTTGGAATCCAAGGCCAGCTGGAAGATCCCTACCGGATGGACTGGA
AGCTGGTGTACGTGGACCACGAGAACGACATCCTGCTCGTGGGAGATGACCCCTGGGAAGAGTTTGTGGG
CTGCGTGAAGTCCATCAAGATCCTGTCTGCCGCCGAGGTGCAGCAGATGAGTCTGGATGGCGATCTTGGC
GGAGTGCCTCCTCAGACACAGGCTTGTAGCGCCAGCGACGATGCCAATGCTTGGAGAGGCAAGCTGAGAA
TCCTGCAGAGCACCGTGCCTCGGGCTAGAGATCCTCCTGACCTGGACAACTGATGTGGCCGCAATTATTA
TGTAAATTGAGTGCAACTAGTTATTTGATGCCAATGTCTTGTGCAGTCTTTTCTTATTCTTGTACTAGAT
GTAATAAAGGCCCAACTGGGTCGGTATATGTAGGTCACCATGATGCGTTTTCGAGCATCCGCTCTGTTAT
TGTGCCAAACCGACGGCTTCCGGCACCACCACTTGCCTGTGTAGCTTTAACATTGCACTGATGCTCACAC
TTTTCTTCATCATCTTGTACGCGTCCGGCAAACAGTTTTTCGCAATAGCTTGTAGGAAAGCAAGGAATAA
GATCTAGAAACATCACGTAAGAACTTCAAGCACCAGACAGAAATCACACAACTTTCAACACAAGAAATCG
ATTATCCTTAATAAAAGAGTGCTACCCATATGCCTTTGTCTCAAGAAGAATCCACCCTCATTGAAAGAGC
AACGGCTACAATCAACAGCATCCCCATCTCTGAAGACTACAGCGTCGCCAGCGCAGCTCTCTCTAGCGAC
GGCCGCATCTTCACTGGTGTCAATGTATATCATTTTACTGGGGGACCTTGTGCAGAACTCGTGGTGCTGG
GCACTGCTGCTGCTGCGGCAGCTGGCAACCTGACTTGTATCGTCGCGATCGGAAATGAGAACAGGGGCAT
CTTGAGCCCCTGCGGACGGTGCCGACAGGTGCTTCTCGATCTGCATCCTGGGATCAAAGCCATAGTGAAG
GACAGTGATGGACAGCCGACGGCAGTTGGGATTCGTGAATTGCTGCCCTCTGGTTATGTGTGGGAGGGCT
AATTCGAATGTGGCCGCAATTATTATGTAGATTTTTTTGTTTGTAGATGTTTTTTTCTTATGAACCAACC
CATTCTTCTAGAAGTTTTATCATAGTTTCTACTTTTTGAGTTAGTGATCTTTGCGAGATTGTTACTTGTG
GGTGGTCGTGCTGTTTGATGGAAGTGTAGAAAATGCTTCTTGTTCACTTCTTTCTGATGTATTTTTAGGT
GATAATCTCCACTTTTTTCTGTTAATGGTTTGGGTTATGCTTTTTATGTTTTTTTTTCTTTTTTACCTGA
CTGTATTCCTTTATTTCATTCTTTTTTTGTGTGGTAAAGGGGCTTTATGGACGAAGGTTTGGATGATATT
GCTGAAAATGATGTAGTGGTTGACGTTGTGAGTTTGATTGCGCATCAAGGCCGCGTTGGTTTTGCTTCTT
ATAGCAGCGGTCTTTGTGTTGTGCGCTGTTCAGAGTCGTTTGCGTCAAGGTTTGATGGCGATGTTCCAAT
TAACTCAACATTAATTAAGCGGCCGCCTGCATAGCTTGAGTATTCTATAGTGTCACCTAAATAGCTTGGC
GTAATCATGGTCATAGCTGTTTCCTGTGTGAAATTGTTATCCGCTCACAATTCCACACAACATACGAGCC
GGAAGCATAAAGTGTAAAGCCTGGGGTGCCTAATGAGTGAGCTAACTCACATTAATTGCGTTGCGCTCAC
TGCCCGCTTTCCAGTCGGGAAACCTGTCGTGCCAGCTGCATTAATGAATCGGCCAACGCGCGGGGAGAGG
CGGTTTGCGTATTGGGCGCTCTTCCGCTTCCTCGCTCACTGACTCGCTGCGCTCGGTCGTTCGGCTGCGG
CGAGCGGTATCAGCTCACTCAAAGGCGGTAATACGGTTATCCACAGAATCAGGGGATAACGCAGGAAAGA
ACATGTGAGCAAAAGGCCAGCAAAAGGCCAGGAACCGTAAAAAGGCCGCGTTGCTGGCGTTTTTCCATAG
GCTCCGCCCCCCTGACGAGCATCACAAAAATCGACGCTCAAGTCAGAGGTGGCGAAACCCGACAGGACTA
TAAAGATACCAGGCGTTTCCCCCTGGAAGCTCCCTCGTGCGCTCTCCTGTTCCGACCCTGCCGCTTACCG
GATACCTGTCCGCCTTTCTCCCTTCGGGAAGCGTGGCGCTTTCTCATAGCTCACGCTGTAGGTATCTCAG
TTCGGTGTAGGTCGTTCGCTCCAAGCTGGGCTGTGTGCACGAACCCCCCGTTCAGCCCGACCGCTGCGCC
TTATCCGGTAACTATCGTCTTGAGTCCAACCCGGTAAGACACGACTTATCGCCACTGGCAGCAGCCACTG
GTAACAGGATTAGCAGAGCGAGGTATGTAGGCGGTGCTACAGAGTTCTTGAAGTGGTGGCCTAACTACGG
CTACACTAGAAGAACAGTATTTGGTATCTGCGCTCTGCTGAAGCCAGTTACCTTCGGAAAAAGAGTTGGT
AGCTCTTGATCCGGCAAACAAACCACCGCTGGTAGCGGTGGTTTTTTTGTTTGCAAGCAGCAGATTACGC
GCAGAAAAAAAGGATCTCAAGAAGATCCTTTGATCTTTTCTACGGGGTCTGACGCTCAGTGGAACGAAAA
CTCACGTTAAGGGATTTTGGTCATGAGATTATCAAAAAGGATCTTCACCTAGATCCTTTTAAATTAAAAA
TGAAGTTTTAAATCAATCTAAAGTATATATGAGTAAACTTGGTCTGACAGTTACCAATGCTTAATCAGTG
AGGCACCTATCTCAGCGATCTGTCTATTTCGTTCATCCATAGTTGCCTGACTCCCCGTCGTGTAGATAAC
TACGATACGGGAGGGCTTACCATCTGGCCCCAGTGCTGCAATGATACCGCGAGACCCACGCTCACCGGCT
CCAGATTTATCAGCAATAAACCAGCCAGCCGGAAGGGCCGAGCGCAGAAGTGGTCCTGCAACTTTATCCG
CCTCCATCCAGTCTATTAATTGTTGCCGGGAAGCTAGAGTAAGTAGTTCGCCAGTTAATAGTTTGCGCAA
CGTTGTTGCCATTGCTACAGGCATCGTGGTGTCACGCTCGTCGTTTGGTATGGCTTCATTCAGCTCCGGT
TCCCAACGATCAAGGCGAGTTACATGATCCCCCATGTTGTGCAAAAAAGCGGTTAGCTCCTTCGGTCCTC
CGATCGTTGTCAGAAGTAAGTTGGCCGCAGTGTTATCACTCATGGTTATGGCAGCACTGCATAATTCTCT
TACTGTCATGCCATCCGTAAGATGCTTTTCTGTGACTGGTGAGTACTCAACCAAGTCATTCTGAGAATAG
TGTATGCGGCGACCGAGTTGCTCTTGCCCGGCGTCAATACGGGATAATACCGCGCCACATAGCAGAACTT
TAAAAGTGCTCATCATTGGAAAACGTTCTTCGGGGCGAAAACTCTCAAGGATCTTACCGCTGTTGAGATC
CAGTTCGATGTAACCCACTCGTGCACCCAACTGATCTTCAGCATCTTTTACTTTCACCAGCGTTTCTGGG
TGAGCAAAAACAGGAAGGCAAAATGCCGCAAAAAAGGGAATAAGGGCGACACGGAAATGTTGAATACTCA
TACTCTTCCTTTTTCAATATTATTGAAGCATTTATCAGGGTTATTGTCTCATGAGCGGATACATATTTGA
ATGTATTTAGAAAAATAAACAAATAGGGGTTCCGCGCACATTTCCCCGAAAAGTGCCACCTGATGCGGTG
TGAAATACCGCACAGATGCGTAAGGAGAAAATACCGCATCAGGAAATTGTAAGCGTTAATATTTTGTTAA
AATTCGCGTTAAATTTTTGTTAAATCAGCTCATTTTTTAACCAATAGGCCGAAATCGGCAAAATCCCTTA
TAAATCAAAAGAATAGACCGAGATAGGGT
[37 nt withheld, positions 6960-6996]
AAAGAACGTGGACTCCAACGTCAAAGG
[49 nt withheld, positions 7024-7072]
T
[91 nt withheld, positions 7074-7164]
G
[124 nt withheld, positions 7166-7289]
CCATTCGCCATTCAGGCTGCGCAACTGTTGGGAAGGGCGATCGGTGCGGGCCTCTTCGCTATTACGCCAG
CTGGCGAAAGGGGGATGTGCTGCAAGGCGATTAAGTTGGGTAACGCCAGGGTTTTCCCAGTCACGACGTT
GTAAAACGACGGCCAGTGAATTGTAATACGACTCACTATA
Features (pLannotate 1.2.2; 15 found; start..end, strand, type, name):
    443..2167    +  CDS            AFB2: AFB2_ARATH - Also known as LRF2. Experimental evidence at protein level: Swiss-Prot protein existence level 1. Component of SCF(ASK-cullin-F-box) E3 ubiquitin ligase complexes, which may mediate the ubiquitination and subsequent proteasomal degradation of target proteins. Confers sensitivity to the virulent bacterial pathogen P.syringae (By similarity). Auxin receptor that mediates Aux/IAA proteins proteasomal degradation and auxin- regulated transcription. Involved in embryogenesis regulation by auxin. From Arabidopsis thaliana (Mouse-ear cress).
   2707..3207    +  CDS            ARF19 (fragment): ARFS_ARATH - Also known as IAA22. Experimental evidence at protein level: Swiss-Prot protein existence level 1. Auxin response factors (ARFs) are transcriptional factors that bind specifically to the DNA sequence 5'-TGTCTC-3' found in the auxin-responsive promoter elements (AuxREs). Could act as transcriptional activator or repressor. Formation of heterodimers with Aux/IAA proteins may alter their ability to modulate early auxin response genes expression. Involved in ethylene responses. Regulates lateral root formation through direct regulation of LBD16 and/or LBD29. Functionally redundant wit
   3670..4059    +  CDS            bsd: BSD_ASPTE - Experimental evidence at protein level: Swiss-Prot protein existence level 1. Catalyzes the deamination of the cytosine moiety of the antibiotics blasticidin S, cytomycin and acetylblasticidin S. From Aspergillus terreus.
   4594..4612    -  promoter       SP6 promoter: promoter for bacteriophage SP6 RNA polymerase
   4654..4670    -  protein_bind   lac operator: The lac repressor binds to the lac operator to inhibit transcription in E. coli. This inhibition can be relieved by adding lactose or isopropyl-β-D-thiogalactopyranoside (IPTG). lac repressor encoded by lacI
   4678..4708    -  promoter       lac promoter: promoter for the E. coli lac operon
   4723..4744    -  protein_bind   CAP binding site: CAP binding activates transcription in the presence of cAMP. E. coli catabolite activator protein
   4757..4849    -  CDS            lacI (fragment): lac repressor; lacI; The lac repressor binds to the lac operator to inhibit transcription in E. coli. This inhibition can be relieved by adding lactose or isopropyl-β-D-thiogalactopyranoside (IPTG).
   5032..5620    -  rep_origin     ori: high-copy-number ColE1/pMB1/pBR322/pUC origin of replication
   5791..6651    -  CDS            AmpR: β-lactamase; bla; confers resistance to ampicillin, carbenicillin, and related antibiotics
   6652..6756    -  promoter       AmpR promoter: bla
   6783..6833    +  misc_feature   bom (fragment): basis of mobility region from pBR322
   6861..7289    -  rep_origin     f1 ori (sequence partly withheld): f1 bacteriophage origin of replication; arrow indicates direction of (+) strand synthesis
   7293..7450    -  CDS            lacZα (fragment): LacZα fragment of β-galactosidase; lacZ fragment
   7453..2       +  promoter       T7 promoter (across the origin): promoter for bacteriophage T7 RNA polymerase
