[The description below was written by a language model from this plasmid's Addgene catalogue record and pLannotate feature annotations shown in this document.]
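Description:
p5179 is a pGEM-T–based bacterial cloning plasmid (modified by insertion of a PacI site) that carries a synthetic integration cassette for establishing an auxin-inducible degron system in trypanosomes. In E. coli it is maintained at high copy through a ColE1/pUC-type origin and selected with ampicillin via the β-lactamase gene. The backbone also retains the f1 origin, lac promoter/operator and lacZα remnants, and flanking T7 and SP6 promoters that serve as sequencing primer sites.

The roughly 4.5 kb insert encodes three open reading frames in the same orientation. The first is rice (Oryza sativa) TIR1 carrying the F74G substitution, a change to the auxin receptor F-box protein. The second is a fragment of rice ARF16 limited to residues 784–959. The third is the blasticidin S deaminase gene (bsd) for drug selection. The automated annotation labels the first two reading frames by their nearest Arabidopsis homologues (AFB2 and ARF19), but the catalogue entry identifies them as the rice proteins. Both TIR1 and the ARF fragment carry C-terminal Ty epitope tags, which allow detection of the proteins.

The cassette has no promoter of its own. After integration into the PFR1 locus, all three genes are expressed by read-through transcription from the surrounding chromosomal context. The feature table does not annotate the targeting sequences or the intergenic regions separating the reading frames, so their identity is not stated. The sequenced record is slightly longer (7,469 nt) than the listed total size. The construct is used to generate parental cell lines expressing the degron machinery, in which degron-tagged target proteins can be depleted on addition of auxin.
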