Addgene plasmid #239358: p5179
Purpose: Exrpession of Rice TIR1 F74->G, Rice ARF fragment and blaticidin resistance by read through transaction after integration int the PFR1 locus
Depositing lab: Mark Carrington. Depositing organization: University of Cambridge. Publication: An auxin-inducible degron system for trypanosomes. Alexandra Klein, Alice McDowell, Christian R S Reis, Rodrigo Pontes de Lima, Danielle M N Moura, Janaina de Freitas Nascimento, Osvaldo P de Melo Neto, Mark Carrington. bioRxiv 2025.06.17.660065 10.1101/2025.06.17.660065.
Backbone
  Vector backbone: pGEM-T
  Backbone manufacturer: Promega
  Backbone size w/o insert (bp): 2936
  Total vector size (bp): 7424
  Modifications to backbone: insertion PacI site
  Vector type: bacterial
Growth in bacteria
  Bacterial resistance: Ampicillin, 100 μg/mL
  Growth temperature: 37°C
  Growth strain: NEB Stable
  Copy number: High Copy
Gene/Insert
  Gene/Insert name: Rice TIR1, Rice ARF16 and blasticidin resistance
  Species: Oryza sativa
  Insert size (bp): 4536
  Mutation: TIR1 F74->G. ARF16 is residues 784 to 959 only
  GenBank ID: ARF16: XP_015643022 TIR1: NP_001389282.1
  Promoter: none
  Tag / fusion protein: TIR1 and ARF are both Ty-epitope tagged (C terminal on insert)
  Cloning method: Gene Synthesis
  Sequencing primers: 5′ T7; 3′ SP6
Terms and licenses: Academic/Nonprofit Terms; Industry Terms: Not Available to Industry
How to cite: p5179 was a gift from Mark Carrington (Addgene plasmid # 239358 ; http://n2t.net/addgene:239358 ; RRID:Addgene_239358)
